>Addgene plasmid #131204 | pcDNA5-FRT-TO-EGFP-RIP2_Y474F | addgene full sequence | sequence record 255729 | Addgene NGS Result
GTGATGCGGTTTTGGCAGTACATCAATGGGCGTGGATAGCGGTTTGACTCACGGGGATTTCCAAGTCTCC
ACCCCATTGACGTCAATGGGAGTTTGTTTTGGCACCAAAATCAACGGGACTTTCCAAAATGTCGTAACAA
CTCCGCCCCATTGACGCAAATGGGCGGTAGGCGTGTACGGTGGGAGGTCTATATAAGCAGAGCTCTCCCT
ATCAGTGATAGAGATCTCCCTATCAGTGATAGAGATCGTCGACGAGCTCGTTTAGTGAACCGTCAGATCG
CCTGGAGACGCCATCCACGCTGTTTTGACCTCCATAGAAGACACCGGGACCGATCCAGCCTCCGGACTCT
AGCGTTTAAACTTAAGCTTGGTACCGAGCTCGGATCCACTAGTCCAGTGTGGTGGAATTCTGCAGATATC
CAGCACAGTGGCGGCCGCGCCACCATGGTGAGCAAGGGCGAGGAGCTGTTCACCGGGGTGGTGCCCATCC
TGGTCGAGCTGGACGGCGACGTAAACGGCCACAAGTTCAGCGTGTCCGGCGAGGGCGAGGGCGATGCCAC
CTACGGCAAGCTGACCCTGAAGTTCATCTGCACCACCGGCAAGCTGCCCGTGCCCTGGCCCACCCTCGTG
ACCACCCTGACCTACGGCGTGCAGTGCTTCAGCCGCTACCCCGACCACATGAAGCAGCACGACTTCTTCA
AGTCCGCCATGCCCGAAGGCTACGTCCAGGAGCGCACCATCTTCTTCAAGGACGACGGCAACTACAAGAC
CCGCGCCGAGGTGAAGTTCGAGGGCGACACCCTGGTGAACCGCATCGAGCTGAAGGGCATCGACTTCAAG
GAGGACGGCAACATCCTGGGGCACAAGCTGGAGTACAACTACAACAGCCACAACGTCTATATCATGGCCG
ACAAGCAGAAGAACGGCATCAAGGTGAACTTCAAGATCCGCCACAACATCGAGGACGGCAGCGTGCAGCT
CGCCGACCACTACCAGCAGAACACCCCCATCGGCGACGGCCCCGTGCTGCTGCCCGACAACCACTACCTG
AGCACCCAGTCCGCCCTGAGCAAAGACCCCAACGAGAAGCGCGATCACATGGTCCTGCTGGAGTTCGTGA
CCGCCGCCGGGATCACTCTCGGCATGGACGAGCTGTACAAGGGATCCCCCGGGCTGCAGGAATTCAGGAA
CGGGGAGGCCATCTGCAGCGCCCTGCCCACCATTCCCTACCACAAACTCGCCGACCTGCGCTACCTGAGC
CGCGGCGCCTCTGGCACTGTGTCGTCCGCCCGCCACGCAGACTGGCGCGTCCAGGTGGCCGTGAAGCACC
TGCACATCCACACTCCGCTGCTCGACAGTGAAAGAAAGGATGTCTTAAGAGAAGCTGAAATTTTACACAA
AGCTAGATTTAGTTACATTCTTCCAATTTTGGGAATTTGCAATGAGCCTGAATTTTTGGGAATAGTTACT
GAATACATGCCAAATGGATCATTAAATGAACTCCTACATAGGAAAACTGAATATCCTGATGTTGCTTGGC
CATTGAGATTTCGCATCCTGCATGAAATTGCCCTTGGTGTAAATTACCTGCACAATATGACTCCTCCTTT
ACTTCATCATGACTTGAAGACTCAGAATATCTTATTGGACAATGAATTTCATGTTAAGATTGCAGATTTT
GGTTTATCAAAGTGGCGCATGATGTCCCTCTCACAGTCACGAAGTAGCAAATCTGCACCAGAAGGAGGGA
CAATTATCTATATGCCACCTGAAAACTATGAACCTGGACAAAAATCAAGGGCCAGTATCAAGCACGATAT
ATATAGCTATGCAGTTATCACATGGGAAGTGTTATCCAGAAAACAGCCTTTTGAAGATGTCACCAATCCT
TTGCAGATAATGTATAGTGTGTCACAAGGACATCGACCTGTTATTAATGAAGAAAGTTTGCCATATGATA
TACCTCACCGAGCACGTATGATCTCTCTAATAGAAAGTGGATGGGCACAAAATCCAGATGAAAGACCATC
TTTCTTAAAATGTTTAATAGAACTTGAACCAGTTTTGAGAACATTTGAAGAGATAACTTTTCTTGAAGCT
GTTATTCAGCTAAAGAAAACAAAGTTACAGAGTGTTTCAAGTGCCATTCACCTATGTGACAAGAAGAAAA
TGGAATTATCTCTGAACATACCTGTAAATCATGGTCCACAAGAGGAATCATGTGGATCCTCTCAGCTCCA
TGAAAATAGTGGTTCTCCTGAAACTTCAAGGTCCCTGCCAGCTCCTCAAGACAATGATTTTTTATCTAGA
AAAGCTCAAGACTGTTATTTTATGAAGCTGCATCACTGTCCTGGAAATCACAGTTGGGATAGCACCATTT
CTGGATCTCAAAGGGCTGCATTCTGTGATCACAAGACCACTCCATGCTCTTCAGCAATAATAAATCCACT
CTCAACTGCAGGAAACTCAGAACGTCTGCAGCCTGGTATAGCCCAGCAGTGGATCCAGAGCAAAAGGGAA
GACATTGTGAACCAAATGACAGAAGCCTGCCTTAACCAGTCGCTAGATGCCCTTCTGTCCAGGGACTTGA
TCATGAAAGAGGACTTTGAACTTGTTAGTACCAAGCCTACAAGGACCTCAAAAGTCAGACAATTACTAGA
CACTACTGACATCCAAGGAGAAGAATTTGCCAAAGTTATAGTACAAAAATTGAAAGATAACAAACAAATG
GGTCTTCAGCCTTACCCGGAAATACTTGTGGTTTCTAGATCACCATCTTTAAATTTACTTCAAAATAAAA
GCATGTAAGTGACTGCTCGAGTCTAGAGGGCCCGTTTAAACCCGCTGATCAGCCTCGACTGTGCCTTCTA
GTTGCCAGCCATCTGTTGTTTGCCCCTCCCCCGTGCCTTCCTTGACCCTGGAAGGTGCCACTCCCACTGT
CCTTTCCTAATAAAATGAGGAAATTGCATCGCATTGTCTGAGTAGGTGTCATTCTATTCTGGGGGGTGGG
GTGGGGCAGGACAGCAAGGGGGAGGATTGGGAAGACAATAGCAGGCATGCTGGGGATGCGGTGGGCTCTA
TGGCTTCTGAGGCGGAAAGAACCAGCTGGGGCTCTAGGGGGTATCCCC
[124 nt withheld, positions 3129-3252]
C
[91 nt withheld, positions 3254-3344]
AGGGTGATGGTTCACGTACCTAGAAGTTCCTATTCCGAAGTTCCTATTCTCTAGAAAGTATAGGAACTTC
CTTGGCCAAAAAGCCTGAACTCACCGCGACGTCTGTCGAGAAGTTTCTGATCGAAAAGTTCGACAGCGTC
TCCGACCTGATGCAGCTCTCGGAGGGCGAAGAATCTCGTGCTTTCAGCTTCGATGTAGGAGGGCGTGGAT
ATGTCCTGCGGGTAAATAGCTGCGCCGATGGTTTCTACAAAGATCGTTATGTTTATCGGCACTTTGCATC
GGCCGCGCTCCCGATTCCGGAAGTGCTTGACATTGGGGAATTCAGCGAGAGCCTGACCTATTGCATCTCC
CGCCGTGCACAGGGTGTCACGTTGCAAGACCTGCCTGAAACCGAACTGCCCGCTGTTCTGCAGCCGGTCG
CGGAGGCCATGGATGCGATCGCTGCGGCCGATCTTAGCCAGACGAGCGGGTTCGGCCCATTCGGACCGCA
AGGAATCGGTCAATACACTACATGGCGTGATTTCATATGCGCGATTGCTGATCCCCATGTGTATCACTGG
CAAACTGTGATGGACGACACCGTCAGTGCGTCCGTCGCGCAGGCTCTCGATGAGCTGATGCTTTGGGCCG
AGGACTGCCCCGAAGTCCGGCACCTCGTGCACGCGGATTTCGGCTCCAACAATGTCCTGACGGACAATGG
CCGCATAACAGCGGTCATTGACTGGAGCGAGGCGATGTTCGGGGATTCCCAATACGAGGTCGCCAACATC
TTCTTCTGGAGGCCGTGGTTGGCTTGTATGGAGCAGCAGACGCGCTACTTCGAGCGGAGGCATCCGGAGC
TTGCAGGATCGCCGCGGCTCCGGGCGTATATGCTCCGCATTGGTCTTGACCAACTCTATCAGAGCTTGGT
TGACGGCAATTTCGATGATGCAGCTTGGGCGCAGGGTCGATGCGACGCAATCGTCCGATCCGGAGCCGGG
ACTGTCGGGCGTACACAAATCGCCCGCAGAAGCGCGGCCGTCTGGACCGATGGCTGTGTAGAAGTACTCG
CCGATAGTGGAAACCGACGCCCCAGCACTCGTCCGAGGGCAAAGGAATAGCACGTACTACGAGATTTCGA
TTCCACCGCCGCCTTCTATGAAAGGTTGGGCTTCGGAATCGTTTTCCGGGACGCCGGCTGGATGATCCTC
CAGCGCGGGGATCTCATGCTGGAGTTCTTCGCCCACCCCAACTTGTTTATTGCAGCTTATAATGGTTACA
AATAAAGCAATAGCATCACAAATTTCACAAATAAAGCATTTTTTTCACTGCATTCTAGTTGTGGTTTGTC
CAAACTCATCAATGTATCTTATCATGTCTGTATACCGTCGACCTCTAGCTAGAGCTTGGCGTAATCATGG
TCATAGCTGTTTCCTGTGTGAAATTGTTATCCGCTCACAATTCCACACAACATACGAGCCGGAAGCATAA
AGTGTAAAGCCTGGGGTGCCTAATGAGTGAGCTAACTCACATTAATTGCGTTGCGCTCACTGCCCGCTTT
CCAGTCGGGAAACCTGTCGTGCCAGCTGCATTAATGAATCGGCCAACGCGCGGGGAGAGGCGGTTTGCGT
ATTGGGCGCTCTTCCGCTTCCTCGCTCACTGACTCGCTGCGCTCGGTCGTTCGGCTGCGGCGAGCGGTAT
CAGCTCACTCAAAGGCGGTAATACGGTTATCCACAGAATCAGGGGATAACGCAGGAAAGAACATGTGAGC
AAAAGGCCAGCAAAAGGCCAGGAACCGTAAAAAGGCCGCGTTGCTGGCGTTTTTCCATAGGCTCCGCCCC
CCTGACGAGCATCACAAAAATCGACGCTCAAGTCAGAGGTGGCGAAACCCGACAGGACTATAAAGATACC
AGGCGTTTCCCCCTGGAAGCTCCCTCGTGCGCTCTCCTGTTCCGACCCTGCCGCTTACCGGATACCTGTC
CGCCTTTCTCCCTTCGGGAAGCGTGGCGCTTTCTCATAGCTCACGCTGTAGGTATCTCAGTTCGGTGTAG
GTCGTTCGCTCCAAGCTGGGCTGTGTGCACGAACCCCCCGTTCAGCCCGACCGCTGCGCCTTATCCGGTA
ACTATCGTCTTGAGTCCAACCCGGTAAGACACGACTTATCGCCACTGGCAGCAGCCACTGGTAACAGGAT
TAGCAGAGCGAGGTATGTAGGCGGTGCTACAGAGTTCTTGAAGTGGTGGCCTAACTACGGCTACACTAGA
AGAACAGTATTTGGTATCTGCGCTCTGCTGAAGCCAGTTACCTTCGGAAAAAGAGTTGGTAGCTCTTGAT
CCGGCAAACAAACCACCGCTGGTAGCGGTGGTTTTTTTGTTTGCAAGCAGCAGATTACGCGCAGAAAAAA
AGGATCTCAAGAAGATCCTTTGATCTTTTCTACGGGGTCTGACGCTCAGTGGAACGAAAACTCACGTTAA
GGGATTTTGGTCATGAGATTATCAAAAAGGATCTTCACCTAGATCCTTTTAAATTAAAAATGAAGTTTTA
AATCAATCTAAAGTATATATGAGTAAACTTGGTCTGACAGTTACCAATGCTTAATCAGTGAGGCACCTAT
CTCAGCGATCTGTCTATTTCGTTCATCCATAGTTGCCTGACTCCCCGTCGTGTAGATAACTACGATACGG
GAGGGCTTACCATCTGGCCCCAGTGCTGCAATGATACCGCGAGACCCACGCTCACCGGCTCCAGATTTAT
CAGCAATAAACCAGCCAGCCGGAAGGGCCGAGCGCAGAAGTGGTCCTGCAACTTTATCCGCCTCCATCCA
GTCTATTAATTGTTGCCGGGAAGCTAGAGTAAGTAGTTCGCCAGTTAATAGTTTGCGCAACGTTGTTGCC
ATTGCTACAGGCATCGTGGTGTCACGCTCGTCGTTTGGTATGGCTTCATTCAGCTCCGGTTCCCAACGAT
CAAGGCGAGTTACATGATCCCCCATGTTGTGCAAAAAAGCGGTTAGCTCCTTCGGTCCTCCGATCGTTGT
CAGAAGTAAGTTGGCCGCAGTGTTATCACTCATGGTTATGGCAGCACTGCATAATTCTCTTACTGTCATG
CCATCCGTAAGATGCTTTTCTGTGACTGGTGAGTACTCAACCAAGTCATTCTGAGAATAGTGTATGCGGC
GACCGAGTTGCTCTTGCCCGGCGTCAATACGGGATAATACCGCGCCACATAGCAGAACTTTAAAAGTGCT
CATCATTGGAAAACGTTCTTCGGGGCGAAAACTCTCAAGGATCTTACCGCTGTTGAGATCCAGTTCGATG
TAACCCACTCGTGCACCCAACTGATCTTCAGCATCTTTTACTTTCACCAGCGTTTCTGGGTGAGCAAAAA
CAGGAAGGCAAAATGCCGCAAAAAAGGGAATAAGGGCGACACGGAAATGTTGAATACTCATACTCTTCCT
TTTTCAATATTATTGAAGCATTTATCAGGGTTATTGTCTCATGAGCGGATACATATTTGAATGTATTTAG
AAAAATAAACAAATAGGGGTTCCGCGCACATTTCCCCGAAAAGTGCCACCTGACGTCGACGGATCGGGAG
ATCTCCCGATCCCCTATGGTGCACTCTCAGTACAATCTGCTCTGATGCCGCATAGTTAAGCCAGTATCTG
CTCCCTGCTTGTGTGTTGGAGGTCGCTGAGTAGTGCGCGAGCAAAATTTAAGCTACAACAAGGCAAGGCT
TGACCGACAATTGCATGAAGAATCTGCTTAGGGTTAGGCGTTTTGCGCTGCTTCGCGATGTACGGGCCAG
ATATACGCGTTGACATTGATTATTGACTAGTTATTAATAGTAATCAATTACGGGGTCATTAGTTCATAGC
CCATATATGGAGTTCCGCGTTACATAACTTACGGTAAATGGCCCGCCTGGCTGACCGCCCAACGACCCCC
GCCCATTGACGTCAATAATGACGTATGTTCCCATAGTAACGCCAATAGGGACTTTCCATTGACGTCAATG
GGTGGAGTATTTACGGTAAACTGCCCACTTGGCAGTACATCAAGTGTATCATATGCCAAGTACGCCCCCT
ATTGACGTCAATGACGGTAAATGGCCCGCCTGGCATTATGCCCAGTACATGACCTTATGGGACTTTCCTA
CTTGGCAGTACATCTACGTATTAGTCATCGCTATTACCATG
Features (pLannotate 1.2.2; 23 found; start..end, strand, type, name):
      1..204     +  promoter       CMV promoter: human cytomegalovirus (CMV) immediate early promoter
    206..225     +  promoter       PLtetO-1 promoter (fragment): modified phage lambda PL promoter with tet operator sites (Lutz and Bujard, 1997)
    227..246     +  promoter       PLtetO-1 promoter (fragment): modified phage lambda PL promoter with tet operator sites (Lutz and Bujard, 1997)
    254..287     +  promoter       TRE3GV promoter (fragment): 3rd-generation Tet-responsive promoter that can be activated by binding of Tet-On® 3G, optimized for retroviral and lentiviral vectors
    445..1161    +  CDS            EGFP: EGFP is a basic (constitutively fluorescent) green fluorescent protein published in 1996, derived from Aequorea victoria. It is reported to be a rapidly-maturing weak dimer with moderate acid sensitivity.
   1162..1185    +  misc_feature   MCS (fragment): pBluescript multiple cloning site
   1189..2805    +  CDS            RIPK2: RIPK2_HUMAN - Also known as CARDIAK, RICK, RIP2. Experimental evidence at protein level: Swiss-Prot protein existence level 1. Serine/threonine/tyrosine kinase that plays an essential role in modulation of innate and adaptive immune responses. Upon stimulation by bacterial peptidoglycans, NOD1 and NOD2 are activated, oligomerize and recruit RIPK2 through CARD-CARD domains. Contributes to the tyrosine phosphorylation of the guanine exchange factor ARHGEF2 through Src tyrosine kinase leading to NF-kappaB activation by NOD2. Once recruited, RIPK2 autophosphorylates and undergoes 'Lys-63'-linked p
   2859..3083    +  polyA_signal   bGH poly(A) signal: bovine growth hormone polyadenylation signal
   3087..3108    +  promoter       SV40 promoter (fragment): SV40 enhancer and early promoter
   3129..3362    +  rep_origin     f1 ori (fragment) (sequence partly withheld): f1 bacteriophage origin of replication; arrow indicates direction of (+) strand synthesis
   3367..3414    +  protein_bind   FRT: FLP-mediated recombination occurs in the 8-bp core sequence TCTAGAAA (Turan and Bode, 2011). FLP recombinase from the Saccharomyces cerevisiae 2μ plasmid
   3422..4444    +  CDS            HygR: aminoglycoside phosphotransferase from E. coli; aph(4)-Ia; confers resistance to hygromycin
   4454..4579    +  CDS            ble (fragment): BLE_KLEPN - Experimental evidence at protein level: Swiss-Prot protein existence level 1. Binding protein with a strong affinity to the bleomycin family of antibiotics. Binds to CL990; an antimitotic-antibiotic compound. From Klebsiella pneumoniae.
   4574..4695    +  polyA_signal   SV40 poly(A) signal: SV40 polyadenylation signal
   4768..4784    -  protein_bind   lac operator: The lac repressor binds to the lac operator to inhibit transcription in E. coli. This inhibition can be relieved by adding lactose or isopropyl-β-D-thiogalactopyranoside (IPTG). lac repressor encoded by lacI
   4792..4822    -  promoter       lac promoter: promoter for the E. coli lac operon
   4837..4858    -  protein_bind   CAP binding site: CAP binding activates transcription in the presence of cAMP. E. coli catabolite activator protein
   4871..4963    -  CDS            lacI (fragment): lac repressor; lacI; The lac repressor binds to the lac operator to inhibit transcription in E. coli. This inhibition can be relieved by adding lactose or isopropyl-β-D-thiogalactopyranoside (IPTG).
   5146..5734    -  rep_origin     ori: high-copy-number ColE1/pMB1/pBR322/pUC origin of replication
   5905..6765    -  CDS            AmpR: β-lactamase; bla; confers resistance to ampicillin, carbenicillin, and related antibiotics
   6766..6870    -  promoter       AmpR promoter: bla
   6929..6981    -  misc_feature   bom (fragment): basis of mobility region from pBR322
   7136..7515    +  enhancer       CMV enhancer: human cytomegalovirus immediate early enhancer
