[The description below was written by a language model from this plasmid's Addgene catalogue record and pLannotate feature annotations shown in this document.]
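Description:
pcDNA5-FRT-TO-EGFP-RIP2_Y474F is a mammalian expression plasmid built on the pcDNA5-FRT-TO backbone, designed for tetracycline-regulated expression and for FLP-mediated integration into host cell lines carrying a genomic FRT site. In bacteria it is maintained as a high-copy plasmid through a ColE1/pUC-type origin and selected with ampicillin via the β-lactamase gene. The sequenced record is 7,515 nt. Its annotation also picks up small backbone remnants (fragments of f1 ori, SV40 promoter, lac elements and ble) that have no evident functional role in the design.

The payload is human RIPK2 (also called RIP2, RICK or CARDIAK) carrying a Y474F substitution, fused at its N terminus to EGFP through a short linker derived from a multiple cloning site. Transcription is driven by the CMV enhancer/promoter. It is followed by short tet operator-like sequences, which the automated annotation labels as PLtetO-1 and TRE3GV fragments. In cells expressing the Tet repressor these operators keep the promoter off until tetracycline or doxycycline is added. The transcript is terminated by the bGH polyadenylation signal. Downstream lies an FRT site placed directly ahead of a hygromycin resistance coding sequence with an SV40 poly(A) signal. In this backbone design, recombination at the genomic FRT site is what allows hygromycin selection of single-copy, isogenic integrants.

RIPK2 is the kinase recruited by NOD1 and NOD2 through CARD–CARD interactions to activate NF-κB. The associated study concerns XIAP control of RIPK2 signalling and its deposition in speck-like structures. The construct therefore suits inducible expression and fluorescence imaging of the Y474F mutant's localisation and signalling, although the record does not spell out the mutation's specific functional effect.
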