Addgene plasmid #131204: pcDNA5-FRT-TO-EGFP-RIP2_Y474F
Purpose: mammalian expression, tet R
Depositing lab: Thomas Kufer. Depositing organization: Universitaet Hohenheim. Publication: XIAP controls RIPK2 signaling by preventing its deposition in speck-like structures. Ellwanger K, Briese S, Arnold C, Kienes I, Heim V, Nachbur U, Kufer TA. Life Sci Alliance. 2019 Jul 26;2(4). pii: 2/4/e201900346. doi: 10.26508/lsa.201900346. Print 2019 Aug. PubMed 31350258.
Backbone
  Vector backbone: pcDNA5-FRT-TO
  Vector type: Mammalian Expression
Growth in bacteria
  Bacterial resistance: Ampicillin, 100 μg/mL
  Growth temperature: 37°C
  Growth strain: DH5alpha
  Copy number: High Copy
Gene/Insert
  Gene/Insert name: RIPK2 Y474F
  Species: H. sapiens (human)
  Insert size (bp): 2400
  Mutation: Y474F
  Entrez Gene: RIPK2 (a.k.a. CARD3, CARDIAK, CCK, GIG30, RICK, RIP2)
  Promoter: pCMV
  Tag / fusion protein: EGFP (N terminal on insert)
  Cloning method: Restriction Enzyme; 5′ cloning site NotI (unknown if destroyed); 3′ cloning site XhoI (unknown if destroyed)
  Sequencing primers: 5′ CMV-F
Terms and licenses: Academic/Nonprofit Terms; Industry Terms: Not Available to Industry
How to cite: pcDNA5-FRT-TO-EGFP-RIP2_Y474F was a gift from Thomas Kufer (Addgene plasmid # 131204 ; http://n2t.net/addgene:131204 ; RRID:Addgene_131204)
